Addgene plasmid #87828: pcDNA5-EGFP-NLS-P2AT2A-mCherry-PTS1
Purpose: High-efficient mammalian expression vector for co-expression of EGFP-tagged and mCherry-tagged proteins using P2AT2A. NLS and PTS1 can be replaced by proteins of interest.
Depositing lab: Andrea Musacchio. Depositing organization: Max Planck Institute for Molecular Physiology. Publication: CDK-regulated dimerization of M18BP1 on a Mis18 hexamer is necessary for CENP-A loading. Pan D, Klare K, Petrovic A, Take A, Walstein K, Singh P, Rondelet A, Bird AW, Musacchio A. Elife. 2017 Jan 6;6. pii: e23352. doi: 10.7554/eLife.23352. PubMed 28059702.
Backbone
  Vector backbone: pcDNA5/FRT/TO
  Backbone manufacturer: Thermo Fisher Scientific
  Backbone size w/o insert (bp): 5137
  Total vector size (bp): 6695
  Vector type: Mammalian Expression
  Selectable markers: Hygromycin
Growth in bacteria
  Bacterial resistance: Ampicillin, 100 μg/mL
  Growth temperature: 37°C
  Growth strain: DH5alpha
  Copy number: High Copy
Gene/Insert 1
  Gene/Insert name: NLS (alt name: nuclear localization signal of SV40 large T antigen)
  Species: Synthetic
  Insert size (bp): 21
  GenBank ID: none
  Promoter: CMV promoter, tetracycline operator
  Tag / fusion protein: EGFP (N terminal on insert)
  Cloning method: Restriction Enzyme; 5′ cloning site BamHI (not destroyed); 3′ cloning site XhoI (not destroyed)
  Sequencing primers: 5′ CAACGAGAAGCGCGATC; 3′ GTCACCTTCAGCTTGGCG
Gene/Insert 2
  Gene/Insert name: PTS1 (alt name: peroxisomal targeting signal 1)
  Species: Synthetic
  Insert size (bp): 15
  GenBank ID: none
  Promoter: CMV promoter, tetracycline operator
  Tag / fusion protein: mCherry (N terminal on insert)
  Cloning method: Restriction Enzyme; 5′ cloning site NheI (not destroyed); 3′ cloning site XmaI (not destroyed)
  Sequencing primers: 5′ CAAGTTGGACATCACCTCCCAC; 3′ CACCTACTCAGACAATGCGATG
Terms and licenses: Academic/Nonprofit Terms; Industry Terms: Not Available to Industry
Depositor comments: No stop codon should be placed at the 3' end of the first insert for proper co-expression using 2A-peptide. Tandem 2A-peptide, P2AT2A, enables high-effecient separation of EGFP-tagged protein and mCherry-tagged protein compared to single 2A-peptides, P2A or T2A. Please cite: Pan D, Klare K, Petrovic A, Take A, Walstein K, Singh P, Rondelet A, Bird AW, Musacchio A (2017) CDK-regulated dimerization of M18BP1 on a Mis18 hexamer is necessary for CENP-A loading. Elife 6. doi: 10.7554/eLife.23352.
How to cite: pcDNA5-EGFP-NLS-P2AT2A-mCherry-PTS1 was a gift from Andrea Musacchio (Addgene plasmid # 87828 ; http://n2t.net/addgene:87828 ; RRID:Addgene_87828)
