[The description below was written by a language model from this plasmid's Addgene catalogue record and pLannotate feature annotations shown in this document.]
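Description:
pcDNA5-EGFP-NLS-P2AT2A-mCherry-PTS1 is a 6,695 bp mammalian expression plasmid built on the pcDNA5/FRT/TO backbone. It is designed to produce two differently coloured fusion proteins from a single transcript. It is maintained in E. coli through a high-copy ColE1/pUC-type origin with ampicillin selection (AmpR). For mammalian cells it carries an FRT site directly upstream of a hygromycin resistance coding sequence followed by an SV40 poly(A) signal. In this backbone family, that arrangement allows FLP-mediated integration at a genomic FRT locus and hygromycin selection of stable lines. The annotation tool also reports several short matches (f1 ori, SV40 promoter, ble, lacI, bom). These are backbone remnants rather than functional modules.

Expression is driven by the CMV enhancer/promoter combined with tetracycline operator sequences. The feature table picks up these operators as small PLtetO-1 and TRE-like fragments just upstream of the coding region. In cells expressing the Tet repressor, this makes transcription tetracycline-inducible. The open reading frame begins with EGFP fused to the SV40 large T antigen nuclear localization signal. It continues through a tandem P2A-T2A self-cleaving peptide, which lies in the unannotated gap between the two fluorescent proteins. It ends with mCherry carrying a peroxisomal targeting signal 1, followed by the bGH poly(A) signal. According to the depositor, the tandem 2A separates the two products more efficiently than either P2A or T2A alone.

The NLS and PTS1 serve as placeholders. They are flanked by retained BamHI/XhoI and NheI/XmaI sites respectively, so proteins of interest can be swapped in as EGFP- and mCherry-tagged partners. The first insert must lack a stop codon so that translation reads through the 2A peptides.
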