Features (pLannotate 1.2.2; 23 found; start..end, strand, type, name):
      1..717     +  CDS            EGFP: EGFP is a basic (constitutively fluorescent) green fluorescent protein published in 1996, derived from Aequorea victoria. It is reported to be a rapidly-maturing weak dimer with moderate acid sensitivity.
    889..1596    +  CDS            mCherry: mCherry is a basic (constitutively fluorescent) red fluorescent protein published in 2004, derived from Discosoma sp.. It is reported to be a very rapidly-maturing monomer with low acid sensitivity.
   1649..1873    +  polyA_signal   bGH poly(A) signal: bovine growth hormone polyadenylation signal
   1877..1898    +  promoter       SV40 promoter (fragment): SV40 enhancer and early promoter
   1919..2152    +  rep_origin     f1 ori (fragment) (sequence partly withheld): f1 bacteriophage origin of replication; arrow indicates direction of (+) strand synthesis
   2157..2204    +  protein_bind   FRT: FLP-mediated recombination occurs in the 8-bp core sequence TCTAGAAA (Turan and Bode, 2011). FLP recombinase from the Saccharomyces cerevisiae 2μ plasmid
   2212..3234    +  CDS            HygR: aminoglycoside phosphotransferase from E. coli; aph(4)-Ia; confers resistance to hygromycin
   3244..3369    +  CDS            ble (fragment): BLE_KLEPN - Experimental evidence at protein level: Swiss-Prot protein existence level 1. Binding protein with a strong affinity to the bleomycin family of antibiotics. Binds to CL990; an antimitotic-antibiotic compound. From Klebsiella pneumoniae.
   3364..3485    +  polyA_signal   SV40 poly(A) signal: SV40 polyadenylation signal
   3558..3574    -  protein_bind   lac operator: The lac repressor binds to the lac operator to inhibit transcription in E. coli. This inhibition can be relieved by adding lactose or isopropyl-β-D-thiogalactopyranoside (IPTG). lac repressor encoded by lacI
   3582..3612    -  promoter       lac promoter: promoter for the E. coli lac operon
   3627..3648    -  protein_bind   CAP binding site: CAP binding activates transcription in the presence of cAMP. E. coli catabolite activator protein
   3661..3753    -  CDS            lacI (fragment): lac repressor; lacI; The lac repressor binds to the lac operator to inhibit transcription in E. coli. This inhibition can be relieved by adding lactose or isopropyl-β-D-thiogalactopyranoside (IPTG).
   3936..4524    -  rep_origin     ori: high-copy-number ColE1/pMB1/pBR322/pUC origin of replication
   4695..5555    -  CDS            AmpR: β-lactamase; bla; confers resistance to ampicillin, carbenicillin, and related antibiotics
   5556..5660    -  promoter       AmpR promoter: bla
   5719..5771    -  misc_feature   bom (fragment): basis of mobility region from pBR322
   5926..6305    +  enhancer       CMV enhancer: human cytomegalovirus immediate early enhancer
   6378..6395    -  promoter       CMV promoter (fragment): human cytomegalovirus (CMV) immediate early promoter
   6458..6509    +  promoter       CMVd2 promoter: truncated human cytomegalovirus (CMV) immediate early promoter that yields moderately reduced expression relative to the full-length promoter
   6511..6530    +  promoter       PLtetO-1 promoter (fragment): modified phage lambda PL promoter with tet operator sites (Lutz and Bujard, 1997)
   6532..6551    +  promoter       PLtetO-1 promoter (fragment): modified phage lambda PL promoter with tet operator sites (Lutz and Bujard, 1997)
   6559..6592    +  promoter       TRE3GV promoter (fragment): 3rd-generation Tet-responsive promoter that can be activated by binding of Tet-On® 3G, optimized for retroviral and lentiviral vectors
>Addgene plasmid #87828 | pcDNA5-EGFP-NLS-P2AT2A-mCherry-PTS1 | addgene full sequence | sequence record 175012 | Addgene NGS Result
ATGGTGAGCAAGGGCGAGGAGCTGTTCACCGGGGTGGTGCCCATCCTGGTCGAGCTGGACGGCGACGTAA
ACGGCCACAAGTTCAGCGTGTCCGGCGAGGGCGAGGGCGATGCCACCTACGGCAAGCTGACCCTGAAGTT
CATCTGCACCACCGGCAAGCTGCCCGTGCCCTGGCCCACCCTCGTGACCACCCTGACCTACGGCGTGCAG
TGCTTCAGCCGCTACCCCGACCACATGAAGCAGCACGACTTCTTCAAGTCCGCCATGCCCGAAGGCTACG
TCCAGGAGCGCACCATCTTCTTCAAGGACGACGGCAACTACAAGACCCGCGCCGAGGTGAAGTTCGAGGG
CGACACCCTGGTGAACCGCATCGAGCTGAAGGGCATCGACTTCAAGGAGGACGGCAACATCCTGGGGCAC
AAGCTGGAGTACAACTACAACAGCCACAACGTCTATATCATGGCCGACAAGCAGAAGAACGGCATCAAGG
TGAACTTCAAGATCCGCCACAACATCGAGGACGGCAGCGTGCAGCTCGCCGACCACTACCAGCAGAACAC
CCCCATCGGCGACGGCCCCGTGCTGCTGCCCGACAACCACTACCTGAGCACCCAGTCCGCCCTGAGCAAA
GACCCCAACGAGAAGCGCGATCACATGGTCCTGCTGGAGTTCGTGACCGCCGCCGGGATCACTCTCGGCA
TGGACGAGCTGTACAAGGGATCCCCTAAGAAGAAGCGCAAGGTCCTCGAGAGCGGCCGCGGAAGCGGAGC
TACTAACTTCAGCCTGCTGAAGCAGGCTGGAGACGTGGAGGAGAACCCTGGACCTGGAAGCGGAGAGGGC
AGAGGAAGTCTGCTAACATGCGGTGACGTCGAGGAGAATCCTGGACCTATGGTGAGCAAGGGCGAGGAGG
ATAACATGGCCATCATCAAGGAGTTCATGCGCTTCAAGGTGCACATGGAGGGCTCCGTGAACGGCCACGA
GTTCGAGATCGAGGGCGAGGGCGAGGGCCGCCCCTACGAGGGCACCCAGACCGCCAAGCTGAAGGTGACC
AAGGGTGGCCCCCTGCCCTTCGCCTGGGACATCCTGTCCCCTCAGTTCATGTACGGCTCCAAGGCCTACG
TGAAGCACCCCGCCGACATCCCCGACTACTTGAAGCTGTCCTTCCCCGAGGGCTTCAAGTGGGAGCGCGT
GATGAACTTCGAGGACGGCGGCGTGGTGACCGTGACCCAGGACTCCTCCCTGCAGGACGGCGAGTTCATC
TACAAGGTGAAGCTGCGCGGCACCAACTTCCCCTCCGACGGCCCCGTAATGCAGAAGAAGACCATGGGCT
GGGAGGCCTCCTCCGAGCGGATGTACCCCGAGGACGGCGCCCTGAAGGGCGAGATCAAGCAGAGGCTGAA
GCTGAAGGACGGCGGCCACTACGACGCTGAGGTCAAGACCACCTACAAGGCCAAGAAGCCCGTGCAGCTG
CCCGGCGCCTACAACGTCAACATCAAGTTGGACATCACCTCCCACAACGAGGACTACACCATCGTGGAAC
AGTACGAACGCGCCGAGGGCCGCCACTCCACCGGCGGCATGGACGAGCTGTACAAGGCTAGCGGATACAA
GAGTAAGCTGTAATAACCCGGGTAATGATCAGCCTCGACTGTGCCTTCTAGTTGCCAGCCATCTGTTGTT
TGCCCCTCCCCCGTGCCTTCCTTGACCCTGGAAGGTGCCACTCCCACTGTCCTTTCCTAATAAAATGAGG
AAATTGCATCGCATTGTCTGAGTAGGTGTCATTCTATTCTGGGGGGTGGGGTGGGGCAGGACAGCAAGGG
GGAGGATTGGGAAGACAATAGCAGGCATGCTGGGGATGCGGTGGGCTCTATGGCTTCTGAGGCGGAAAGA
ACCAGCTGGGGCTCTAGGGGGTATCCCC
[124 nt withheld, positions 1919-2042]
C
[91 nt withheld, positions 2044-2134]
AGGGTGATGGTTCACGTACCTAGAAGTTCCTATTCCGAAGTTCCTATTCTCTAGAAAGTATAGGAACTTC
CTTGGCCAAAAAGCCTGAACTCACCGCGACGTCTGTCGAGAAGTTTCTGATCGAAAAGTTCGACAGCGTC
TCCGACCTGATGCAGCTCTCGGAGGGCGAAGAATCTCGTGCTTTCAGCTTCGATGTAGGAGGGCGTGGAT
ATGTCCTGCGGGTAAATAGCTGCGCCGATGGTTTCTACAAAGATCGTTATGTTTATCGGCACTTTGCATC
GGCCGCGCTCCCGATTCCGGAAGTGCTTGACATTGGGGAATTCAGCGAGAGCCTGACCTATTGCATCTCC
CGCCGTGCACAGGGTGTCACGTTGCAAGACCTGCCTGAAACCGAACTGCCCGCTGTTCTGCAGCCGGTCG
CGGAGGCCATGGATGCGATCGCTGCGGCCGATCTTAGCCAGACGAGCGGGTTCGGCCCATTCGGACCGCA
AGGAATCGGTCAATACACTACATGGCGTGATTTCATATGCGCGATTGCTGATCCCCATGTGTATCACTGG
CAAACTGTGATGGACGACACCGTCAGTGCGTCCGTCGCGCAGGCTCTCGATGAGCTGATGCTTTGGGCCG
AGGACTGCCCCGAAGTCCGGCACCTCGTGCACGCGGATTTCGGCTCCAACAATGTCCTGACGGACAATGG
CCGCATAACAGCGGTCATTGACTGGAGCGAGGCGATGTTCGGGGATTCCCAATACGAGGTCGCCAACATC
TTCTTCTGGAGGCCGTGGTTGGCTTGTATGGAGCAGCAGACGCGCTACTTCGAGCGGAGGCATCCGGAGC
TTGCAGGATCGCCGCGGCTCCGGGCGTATATGCTCCGCATTGGTCTTGACCAACTCTATCAGAGCTTGGT
TGACGGCAATTTCGATGATGCAGCTTGGGCGCAGGGTCGATGCGACGCAATCGTCCGATCCGGAGCCGGG
ACTGTCGGGCGTACACAAATCGCCCGCAGAAGCGCGGCCGTCTGGACCGATGGCTGTGTAGAAGTACTCG
CCGATAGTGGAAACCGACGCCCCAGCACTCGTCCGAGGGCAAAGGAATAGCACGTACTACGAGATTTCGA
TTCCACCGCCGCCTTCTATGAAAGGTTGGGCTTCGGAATCGTTTTCCGGGACGCCGGCTGGATGATCCTC
CAGCGCGGGGATCTCATGCTGGAGTTCTTCGCCCACCCCAACTTGTTTATTGCAGCTTATAATGGTTACA
AATAAAGCAATAGCATCACAAATTTCACAAATAAAGCATTTTTTTCACTGCATTCTAGTTGTGGTTTGTC
CAAACTCATCAATGTATCTTATCATGTCTGTATACCGTCGACCTCTAGCTAGAGCTTGGCGTAATCATGG
TCATAGCTGTTTCCTGTGTGAAATTGTTATCCGCTCACAATTCCACACAACATACGAGCCGGAAGCATAA
AGTGTAAAGCCTGGGGTGCCTAATGAGTGAGCTAACTCACATTAATTGCGTTGCGCTCACTGCCCGCTTT
CCAGTCGGGAAACCTGTCGTGCCAGCTGCATTAATGAATCGGCCAACGCGCGGGGAGAGGCGGTTTGCGT
ATTGGGCGCTCTTCCGCTTCCTCGCTCACTGACTCGCTGCGCTCGGTCGTTCGGCTGCGGCGAGCGGTAT
CAGCTCACTCAAAGGCGGTAATACGGTTATCCACAGAATCAGGGGATAACGCAGGAAAGAACATGTGAGC
AAAAGGCCAGCAAAAGGCCAGGAACCGTAAAAAGGCCGCGTTGCTGGCGTTTTTCCATAGGCTCCGCCCC
CCTGACGAGCATCACAAAAATCGACGCTCAAGTCAGAGGTGGCGAAACCCGACAGGACTATAAAGATACC
AGGCGTTTCCCCCTGGAAGCTCCCTCGTGCGCTCTCCTGTTCCGACCCTGCCGCTTACCGGATACCTGTC
CGCCTTTCTCCCTTCGGGAAGCGTGGCGCTTTCTCATAGCTCACGCTGTAGGTATCTCAGTTCGGTGTAG
GTCGTTCGCTCCAAGCTGGGCTGTGTGCACGAACCCCCCGTTCAGCCCGACCGCTGCGCCTTATCCGGTA
ACTATCGTCTTGAGTCCAACCCGGTAAGACACGACTTATCGCCACTGGCAGCAGCCACTGGTAACAGGAT
TAGCAGAGCGAGGTATGTAGGCGGTGCTACAGAGTTCTTGAAGTGGTGGCCTAACTACGGCTACACTAGA
AGAACAGTATTTGGTATCTGCGCTCTGCTGAAGCCAGTTACCTTCGGAAAAAGAGTTGGTAGCTCTTGAT
CCGGCAAACAAACCACCGCTGGTAGCGGTGGTTTTTTTGTTTGCAAGCAGCAGATTACGCGCAGAAAAAA
AGGATCTCAAGAAGATCCTTTGATCTTTTCTACGGGGTCTGACGCTCAGTGGAACGAAAACTCACGTTAA
GGGATTTTGGTCATGAGATTATCAAAAAGGATCTTCACCTAGATCCTTTTAAATTAAAAATGAAGTTTTA
AATCAATCTAAAGTATATATGAGTAAACTTGGTCTGACAGTTACCAATGCTTAATCAGTGAGGCACCTAT
CTCAGCGATCTGTCTATTTCGTTCATCCATAGTTGCCTGACTCCCCGTCGTGTAGATAACTACGATACGG
GAGGGCTTACCATCTGGCCCCAGTGCTGCAATGATACCGCGAGACCCACGCTCACCGGCTCCAGATTTAT
CAGCAATAAACCAGCCAGCCGGAAGGGCCGAGCGCAGAAGTGGTCCTGCAACTTTATCCGCCTCCATCCA
GTCTATTAATTGTTGCCGGGAAGCTAGAGTAAGTAGTTCGCCAGTTAATAGTTTGCGCAACGTTGTTGCC
ATTGCTACAGGCATCGTGGTGTCACGCTCGTCGTTTGGTATGGCTTCATTCAGCTCCGGTTCCCAACGAT
CAAGGCGAGTTACATGATCCCCCATGTTGTGCAAAAAAGCGGTTAGCTCCTTCGGTCCTCCGATCGTTGT
CAGAAGTAAGTTGGCCGCAGTGTTATCACTCATGGTTATGGCAGCACTGCATAATTCTCTTACTGTCATG
CCATCCGTAAGATGCTTTTCTGTGACTGGTGAGTACTCAACCAAGTCATTCTGAGAATAGTGTATGCGGC
GACCGAGTTGCTCTTGCCCGGCGTCAATACGGGATAATACCGCGCCACATAGCAGAACTTTAAAAGTGCT
CATCATTGGAAAACGTTCTTCGGGGCGAAAACTCTCAAGGATCTTACCGCTGTTGAGATCCAGTTCGATG
TAACCCACTCGTGCACCCAACTGATCTTCAGCATCTTTTACTTTCACCAGCGTTTCTGGGTGAGCAAAAA
CAGGAAGGCAAAATGCCGCAAAAAAGGGAATAAGGGCGACACGGAAATGTTGAATACTCATACTCTTCCT
TTTTCAATATTATTGAAGCATTTATCAGGGTTATTGTCTCATGAGCGGATACATATTTGAATGTATTTAG
AAAAATAAACAAATAGGGGTTCCGCGCACATTTCCCCGAAAAGTGCCACCTGACGTCGACGGATCGGGAG
ATCTCCCGATCCCCTATGGTGCACTCTCAGTACAATCTGCTCTGATGCCGCATAGTTAAGCCAGTATCTG
CTCCCTGCTTGTGTGTTGGAGGTCGCTGAGTAGTGCGCGAGCAAAATTTAAGCTACAACAAGGCAAGGCT
TGACCGACAATTGCATGAAGAATCTGCTTAGGGTTAGGCGTTTTGCGCTGCTTCGCGATGTACGGGCCAG
ATATACGCGTTGACATTGATTATTGACTAGTTATTAATAGTAATCAATTACGGGGTCATTAGTTCATAGC
CCATATATGGAGTTCCGCGTTACATAACTTACGGTAAATGGCCCGCCTGGCTGACCGCCCAACGACCCCC
GCCCATTGACGTCAATAATGACGTATGTTCCCATAGTAACGCCAATAGGGACTTTCCATTGACGTCAATG
GGTGGAGTATTTACGGTAAACTGCCCACTTGGCAGTACATCAAGTGTATCATATGCCAAGTACGCCCCCT
ATTGACGTCAATGACGGTAAATGGCCCGCCTGGCATTATGCCCAGTACATGACCTTATGGGACTTTCCTA
CTTGGCAGTACATCTACGTATTAGTCATCGCTATTACCATGGTGATGCTGTTTTGGCAGTACATCAATGG
GCGTGGATAGCGGTTTGACTCACGGGGATTTCCAAGTCTCCACCCCATTGACGTCAATGGGAGTTTGTTT
TGGCACCAAAATCAACGGGACTTTCCAAAATGTCGTAACAACTCCGCCCCATTGACGCAAATGGGCGGTA
GGCGTGTACGGTGGGAGGTCTATATAAGCAGAGCTCTCCCTATCAGTGATAGAGATCTCCCTATCAGTGA
TAGAGATCGTCGACGAGCTCGTTTAGTGAACCGTCAGATCGCCTGGAGACGCCATCCACGCTGTTTTGAC
CTCCATAGAAGACACCGGGACCGATCCAGCCTCCGGACTCTAGCGTTTAAACTTAAGCTTGGTACCGAGC
TCGGATCTACC
